Addgene plasmid #149132: pGBW-m4046393
Purpose: Yeast Expression plasmid for SARS-CoV-2 endoRNAse
Depositing lab: Ginkgo Bioworks & Benjie Chen. Depositing organization: Ginkgo Bioworks.
Backbone
  Vector backbone: AmpR; 2u URA3
  Backbone size w/o insert (bp): 4078
  Vector type: Yeast Expression
  Selectable markers: URA3
Growth in bacteria
  Bacterial resistance: Ampicillin, 100 μg/mL
  Growth temperature: 37°C
  Growth strain: DH5alpha
  Copy number: High Copy
Gene/Insert
  Gene/Insert name: SARS-CoV-2 endoRNAse
  Species: S. cerevisiae (budding yeast); Severe acute respiratory syndrome coronavirus 2
  Insert size (bp): 1031
  Mutation: wt
  Entrez Gene: ORF1ab (a.k.a. GU280_gp01)
  Promoter: pGAL1
  Tag / fusion protein: Cleavable thrombin;6xHIS (C terminal on backbone)
  Cloning method: Unknown
Resource information
  A portion of this plasmid was derived from a plasmid made by: GinkgoBioworks
Depositor comments: NCBI Reference Sequence: YP_009725310.1. Created by gene synthesis with Not1 site. NGS used for QC was performed by Ginkgo and may not fully cover the entire plasmid.
How to cite: pGBW-m4046393 was a gift from Ginkgo Bioworks & Benjie Chen (Addgene plasmid # 149132 ; http://n2t.net/addgene:149132 ; RRID:Addgene_149132)
