[The description below was written by a language model from this plasmid's Addgene catalogue record and pLannotate feature annotations shown in this document.]
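Description:
pGBW-m4046393 is a yeast–E. coli shuttle plasmid for galactose-inducible expression of the SARS-CoV-2 endoRNAse in Saccharomyces cerevisiae. The sequenced record is 5,838 nt. In bacteria it replicates from a high-copy ColE1/pUC-type origin and is selected with ampicillin through a β-lactamase gene, which here is annotated as being driven by the cat promoter and flanked by a tonB terminator. A short rop-like CDS is also annotated next to AmpR, although the catalogue lists the plasmid as high copy. Phage T3Te and T7Te terminators bracket the bacterial origin, presumably insulating it from read-through transcription. In yeast, the 2μ origin supports multicopy episomal maintenance, and the URA3 marker with its own promoter allows selection in ura3 strains and counterselection with 5-FOA.

The expression cassette places a roughly 1 kb wild-type coding sequence, made by gene synthesis, between the Gal4-regulated GAL1 promoter and a CYC1 terminator. The insert corresponds to a mature cleavage product of the ORF1ab replicase polyprotein. The automated annotation recognises it only as a fragment of that polyprotein, and the 2'-O-methyltransferase text attached to the hit is generic polyprotein annotation rather than a description of this segment, which the depositor identifies as the endoRNAse. According to the catalogue, the backbone supplies a C-terminal thrombin-cleavable 6xHis tag, though this is not separately annotated in the feature table. The tag would permit metal-affinity purification followed by tag removal. The design suits inducible production of the viral enzyme in yeast for purification and biochemical study. The depositor notes that the sequencing used for quality control may not cover the entire plasmid.
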