Features (pLannotate 1.2.2; 13 found; start..end, strand, type, name):
     25..466     +  promoter       GAL1 promoter: S. cerevisiae GAL1; inducible promoter, regulated by Gal4
    481..1512    +  CDS            rep (fragment): R1AB_SARS2 - Experimental evidence at protein level: Swiss-Prot protein existence level 1. [2'-O-methyltransferase]: Methyltransferase that mediates mRNA cap 2'-O-ribose methylation to the 5'-cap structure of viral mRNAs. N7-methyl guanosine cap is a prerequisite for binding of nsp16. Therefore plays an essential role in viral mRNAs cap methylation which is essential to evade immune system. From Severe acute respiratory syndrome coronavirus 2 (2019-nCoV) (SARS-CoV-2).
   1577..1749    +  terminator     CYC1 terminator (fragment): S. cerevisiae CYC1; transcription terminator for CYC1
   1785..1961    +  promoter       URA3 promoter (fragment): S. cerevisiae URA3
   1962..2765    +  CDS            URA3: orotidine-5'-phosphate decarboxylase, required for uracil biosynthesis; S. cerevisiae URA3; yeast auxotrophic marker, counterselectable with 5-fluoroorotic acid (5-FOA)
   2848..3830    -  rep_origin     2μ ori: yeast 2μ plasmid origin of replication
   3908..3937    +  terminator     T3Te terminator: phage T3 early transcription terminator
   3959..4546    +  rep_origin     ori: high-copy-number ColE1/pMB1/pBR322/pUC origin of replication
   4558..4585    -  terminator     T7Te terminator: phage T7 early transcription terminator
   4609..4800    -  CDS            rop: Rop protein, which maintains plasmids at low copy number; rop
   4801..5661    -  CDS            AmpR: β-lactamase; bla; confers resistance to ampicillin, carbenicillin, and related antibiotics
   5662..5764    -  promoter       cat promoter: promoter of the E. coli cat gene encoding chloramphenicol acetyltransferase
   5765..5796    -  terminator     tonB terminator: bidirectional E. coli tonB-P14 transcription terminator
>Addgene plasmid #149132 | pGBW-m4046393 | addgene full sequence | sequence record 298229 | Ginkgo NGS Result
GCGGCCGCTTGCTATATTGAAGTACGGATTAGAAGCCGCCGAGCGGGCGACAGCCCTCCGACGGAAGACT
CTCCTCCGTGCGTCCTCGTCTTCACCGGTCGCGTTCCTGAAACGCAGATGTGCCTCGCGCCGCACTGCTC
CGAACAATAAAGATTCTACAATACTAGCTTTTATGGTTATGAAGAGGAAAAATTGGCAGTAACCTGGCCC
CACAAACCTTCAAATTAACGAATCAAATTAACAACCATAGGATGATAATGCGATTAGTTTTTTAGCCTTA
TTTCTGGGGTAATTAATCAGCGAAGCGATGATTTTTGATCTATTAACAGATATATAAATGGAAAAGCTGC
ATAACCACTTTAACTAATACTTTCAACATTTTCAGTTTGTATTACTTCTTATTCAAATGTCATAAAAGTA
TCAACAAAAAATTGTTAATATACCTCTATACTTTAACGTCAAGGAGAAAAAACTATAATGTTAGAAAATG
TGGCTTTTAATGTTGTAAATAAGGGACACTTTGATGGACAACAGGGTGAAGTACCAGTTTCTATCATTAA
TAACACTGTTTACACAAAAGTTGATGGTGTTGATGTAGAATTGTTTGAAAATAAAACAACATTACCTGTT
AATGTAGCATTTGAGCTTTGGGCTAAGCGCAACATTAAACCAGTACCAGAGGTGAAAATACTCAATAATT
TGGGTGTGGACATTGCTGCTAATACTGTGATCTGGGACTACAAAAGAGATGCTCCAGCACATATATCTAC
TATTGGTGTTTGTTCTATGACTGACATAGCCAAGAAACCAACTGAAACGATTTGTGCACCACTCACTGTC
TTTTTTGATGGTAGAGTTGATGGTCAAGTAGACTTATTTAGAAATGCCCGTAATGGTGTTCTTATTACAG
AAGGTAGTGTTAAAGGTTTACAACCATCTGTAGGTCCCAAACAAGCTAGTCTTAATGGAGTCACATTAAT
TGGAGAAGCCGTAAAAACACAGTTCAATTATTATAAGAAAGTTGATGGTGTTGTCCAACAATTACCTGAA
ACTTACTTTACTCAGAGTAGAAATTTACAAGAATTTAAACCCAGGAGTCAAATGGAAATTGATTTCTTAG
AATTAGCTATGGATGAATTCATTGAACGGTATAAATTAGAAGGCTATGCCTTCGAACATATCGTTTATGG
AGATTTTAGTCATAGTCAGTTAGGTGGTTTACATCTACTGATTGGACTAGCTAAACGTTTTAAGGAATCA
CCTTTTGAATTAGAAGATTTTATTCCTATGGACAGTACAGTTAAAAACTATTTCATAACAGATGCGCAAA
CAGGTTCATCTAAGTGTGTGTGTTCTGTTATTGATTTATTACTTGATGATTTTGTTGAAATAATAAAATC
CCAAGATTTATCTGTAGTTTCTAAGGTTGTCAAAGTGACTATTGACTATACAGAAATTTCATTTATGCTT
TGGTGTAAAGATGGCCATGTAGAAACATTTTACCCAAAATTACTCGTGCCGAGAGGTTCTCACCATCATC
ACCATCATTAAACAGGCCCCTTTTCCTTTGTCGATATCATGTAATTAGTTATGTCACGCTTACATTCACG
CCCTCCTCCCACATCCGCTCTAACCGAAAAGGAAGGAGTTAGACAACCTGAAGTCTAGGTCCCTATTTAT
TTTTTTTAATAGTTATGTTAGTATTAAGAACGTTATTTATATTTCAAATTTTTCTTTTTTTTCTGTACAA
AGCGGCCGCCGAACCACTAGTGCACTGCAGTACACGGTTTCCTTGAAATTTTTTTGATTCGGTAATCTCC
GAACAGAAGGAAGAACGAAGGAAGGAGCACAGACTTAGATTGGTATATATACGCATATGTAGTGTTGAAG
AAACATGAAATTGCCCAGTATTCTTAACCCAACTGCACAGAACAAAAACGTGCAGGAAACGAAGATAAAT
CATGTCGAAAGCTACATATAAGGAACGTGCTGCTACTCATCCTAGTCCTGTTGCTGCCAAGCTATTTAAT
ATCATGCACGAAAAGCAAACAAACTTGTGTGCTTCATTGGATGTTCGTACCACCAAGGAATTACTGGAGT
TAGTTGAAGCATTAGGTCCCAAAATTTGTTTACTAAAAACACATGTGGATATCTTGACTGATTTTTCCAT
GGAGGGCACAGTTAAGCCGCTAAAGGCATTATCCGCCAAGTACAATTTTTTACTCTTCGAGGACAGAAAA
TTTGCTGACATTGGTAATACAGTCAAATTGCAGTACTCTGCGGGTGTATACAGAATAGCAGAATGGGCAG
ACATTACGAATGCACACGGTGTGGTGGGCCCAGGTATTGTTAGCGGTTTGAAGCAGGCGGCAGAAGAAGT
AACAAAGGAACCTAGAGGCCTTTTGATGTTAGCAGAATTGTCATGCAAGGGCTCCCTATCTACTGGAGAA
TATACTAAGGGTACTGTTGACATTGCGAAGAGCGACAAAGATTTTGTTATCGGCTTTATTGCTCAAAGAG
ACATGGGTGGAAGAGATGAAGGTTACGATTGGTTGATTATGACACCCGGTGTGGGTTTAGATGACAAGGG
AGATGCATTGGGTCAACAGTATAGAACCGTGGATGATGTGGTTTCTACAGGATCTGACATTATTATTGTT
GGAAGAGGACTATTTGCAAAGGGAAGGGATGCTAAGGTAGAGGGTGAACGTTACAGAAAAGCAGGCTGGG
AAGCATATTTGAGAAGATGCGGCCAGCAAAACTAAAAAACTGTATTATAAGTAAATGCATGTATACTAAA
CTCACAAATTAGAGCTTCAATTTAATTATATCAGTTATTACCCGAGTAACGAAGCATCTGTGCTTCATTT
TGTAGAACAAAAATGCAACGCGAGAGCGCTAATTTTTCAAACAAAGAATCTGAGCTGCATTTTTACAGAA
CAGAAATGCAACGCGAAAGCGCTATTTTACCAACGAAGAATCTGTGCTTCATTTTTGTAAAACAAAAATG
CAACGCGAGAGCGCTAATTTTTCAAACAAAGAATCTGAGCTGCATTTTTACAGAACAGAAATGCAACGCG
AGAGCGCTATTTTACCAACAAAGAATCTATACTTCTTTTTTGTTCTACAAAAATGCATCCCGAGAGCGCT
ATTTTTCTAACAAAGCATCTTAGATTACTTTTTTTCTCCTTTGTGCGCTCTATAATGCAGTCTCTTGATA
ACTTTTTGCACTGTAGGTCCGTTAAGGTTAGAAGAAGGCTACTTTGGTGTCTATTTTCTCTTCCATAAAA
AAAGCCTGACTCCACTTCCCGCGTTTACTGATTACTAGCGAAGCTGCGGGTGCATTTTTTCAAGATAAAG
GCATCCCCGATTATATTCTATACCGATGTGGATTGCGCATACTTTGTGAACAGAAAGTGATAGCGTTGAT
GATTCTTCATTGGTCAGAAAATTATGAACGGTTTCTTCTATTTTGTCTCTATATACTACGTATAGGAAAT
GTTTACATTTTCGTATTGTTTTCGATTCACTCTATGAATAGTTCTTACTACAATTTTTTTGTCTAAAGAG
TAATACTAGAGATAAACATAAAAAATGTAGAGGTCGAGTTTAGATGCAAGTTCAAGGAGCGAAAGGTGGA
TGGGTAGGTTATATAGGGATATAGCACAGAGATATATAGCAAAGAGATACTTTTGAGCAATGTTTGTGGA
AGCGGTATTCGCAATATTTTAGTAGCTCGTTACAGTCCGGTGCGTTTTTGGTTTTTTGAAAGTGCGTCAT
CAGAGCGCTTTTGGTTTTCAAAAGCGCTCTGAAGTTCCTATACTTTCTAGCTAGAGAATAGGAACTTCCC
GAGCGGCCGCGTGTTACAAGCTTGACTCCAGCGTAACTGGACTGCAATCAACTCACTGGCTCACCTTCAC
GGGTGGGCCTTTCTTCGGTAGAAAATCAAAGGATCTTCTTGAGATCCTTTTTTTCTGCGCGTAATCTGCT
GCTTGCAAACAAAAAAACCACCGCTACCAGCGGTGGTTTGTTTGCCGGATCAAGAGCTACCAACTCTTTT
TCCGAGGTAACTGGCTTCAGCAGAGCGCAGATACCAAATACTGTTCTTCTAGTGTAGCCGTAGTTAGGCC
ACCACTTCAAGAACTCTGTAGCACCGCCTACATACCTCGCTCTGCTAATCCTGTTACCAGTGGCTGCTGC
CAGTGGCGATAAGTCGTGTCTTACCGGGTTGGACTCAAGACGATAGTTACCGGATAAGGCGCAGCGGTCG
GGCTGAACGGGGGGTTCGTGCACACAGCCCAGCTTGGAGCGAACGACCTACACCGAACTGAGATACCTAC
AGCGTGAGCTATGAGAAAGCGCCACGCTTCCCGAAGGGAGAAAGGCGGACAGGTATCCGGTAAGCGGCAG
GGTCGGAACAGGAGAGCGCACGAGGGAGCTTCCAGGGGTAAACGCCTGGTATCTTTATAGTCCTGTCGGG
TTTCGCCACCTCTGACTTGAGCATCGATTTTTGTGATGCTCGTCAGGGGGGCGGAGCCTATGGAAAAACG
CCAGCAACGCAGAAAGGCCCACCCGAAGGTGAGCCAGGTGATTACATTTGGGCCCTCATCAGAGGTTTTC
ACCGTCATCACCGAAACGCGCGAGGCAGCTGCGGTAAAGCTCATCAGCGTGGTCGTGAAGCGATTCACAG
ATGTCTGCCTGTTCATCCGCGTCCAGCTCGTTGAGTTTCTCCAGAAGCGTTAATGTCTGGCTTCTGATAA
AGCGGGCCATGTTAAGGGCGGTTTTTTCCTGTTTGGTCACTTACCAATGCTTAATCAGTGAGGCACCTAT
CTCAGCGATCTGTCTATTTCGTTCATCCATAGTTGCCTGACTCCCCGTCGTGTAGATAACTACGATGCGG
GAGGGCTTACCATCTGGCCCCAGTGCTGCAATGATACCGCGAGACCCACGCTCACCGGCTCCAGATTTAT
CAGCAATAAACCAGCCAGCCGGGAGGGCCGAGCGCAGAAGTGATCCTGCAACTTTATCCGCCTCCATCCA
GTCTATTAATTGTTGCCGGGAAGCTAGAGTAAGTAGTTCGCCAGTTAATAGTTTGCGCAACGTTGTTGCC
ATTGCTACAGGCATCGTGGTGTCACGCTCGTCGTTTGGTATGGCTTCATTCAGCTCCGGTTCCCAACGAT
CAAGGCGAGTTACATGATCCCCCATGTTGTGCAAAAAAGCGGTTAGCTCCTTCGGTCCTCCGATCGTTGC
CAGAAGTAAGTTGGCCGCAGTGTTATCACTCATGGTTATGGCAGCACTGCATAATTCTCTTACTGTCATG
CCATCCGTGAGATGCTTTTCTGTGACTGGTGAGTACTCAACCAAGTCATTCTGAGAATAGTGTATGCGGC
GACCGAGTTGCTCTTGCCCGGCGTCAATACGGGATAATACCGCGCCACATAGCAGAACTTTAAAAGTGCT
CATCATTGGAAAACGTTCTTCGGGGCGTAAACTCTCAAGGATCTTACCGCTGTTGAGATCCAGTTCGATG
TAACCCACTCGTGCACCCAACTGATCTTCAGCATCTTTTACTTTCACCAGCGTTTCTGGGTGAGCAAAAA
CAGGAAGGCAAAATGCCGCAAAAAAGGGAATAAGGGCGACACGGAAATGTTGAATACTCATTTTAGCTTC
CTTAGCTCCTGAAAATCTCGATAACTCAAAAAATACGCCCGGTAGTGATCTTATTTCATTATGGTGAAAG
TTGGAACCTCTTACGTGCCGATCAAGTCAAAAGCCTCCGGTCGGAGGCTTTTGACTTTCTGCTATGGAGG
TCAGGTATGATTTAAATGGTCAGTTAGA
